>Addgene plasmid #87050 | plc242-GFP-WDR24 | addgene full sequence | sequence record 174792 | Addgene NGS Result
CTGAATATGGGCCAAACAGGATATCTGTGGTAAGCAGTTCCTGCCCCGGCTCAGGGCCAAGAACAGATGG
AACAGCTGAATATGGGCCAAACAGGATATCTGTGGTAAGCAGTTCCTGCCCCGGCTCAGGGCCAAGAACA
GATGGTCCCCAGATGCGGTCCAGCCCTCAGCAGTTTCTAGAGAACCATCAGATGTTTCCAGGGTGCCCCA
AGGACCTGAAATGACCCTGTGCCTTATTTGAACTAACCAATCAGTTCGCTTCTCGCTTCTGTTCGCGCGC
TTCTGCTCCCCGAGCTCAATAAAAGAGCCCACAACCCCTCACTCGGGGCGCCAGTCCTCCGATTGACTGA
GTCGCCCGGGTACCCGTGTATCCAATAAACCCTCTTGCAGTTGCATCCGACTTGTGGTCTCGCTGTTCCT
TGGGAGGGTCTCCTCTGAGTGATTGACTACCCGTCAGCGGGGGTCTTTCATTTGGGGGCTCGTCCGGGAT
CGGGAGACCCCTGCCCAGGGACCACCGACCCACCACCGGGAGGCAAGCTGGCCAGCAACTTATCTGTGTC
TGTCCGATTGTCTAGTGTCTATGACTGATTTTATGCGCCTGCGTCGGTACTAGTTAGCTAACTAGCTCTG
TATCTGGCGGACCCGTGGTGGAACTGACGAGTTCTGAACACCCGGCCGCAACCCTGGGAGACGTCCCAGG
GACTTTGGGGGCCGTTTTTGTGGCCCGACCTGAGGAAGGGAGTCGATGTGGAATCCGACCCCGTCAGGAT
ATGTGGTTCTGGTAGGAGACGAGAACCTAAAACAGTTCCCGCCTCCGTCTGAATTTTTGCTTTCGGTTTG
GAACCGAAGCCGCGCGTCTTGTCTGCTGCAGCGCTGCAGCATCGTTCTGTGTTGTCTCTGTCTGACTGTG
TTTCTGTATTTGTCTGAAAATTAGGGCCAGACTGTTACCACTCCCTTAAGTTTGACCTTAGGTCACTGGA
AAGATGTCGAGCGGATCGCTCACAACCAGTCGGTAGATGTCAAGAAGAGACGTTGGGTTACCTTCTGCTC
TGCAGAATGGCCAACCTTTAACGTCGGATGGCCGCGAGACGGCACCTTTAACCGAGACCTCATCACCCAG
GTTAAGATCAAGGTCTTTTCACCTGGCCCGCATGGACACCCAGACCAGGTCCCCTACATCGTGACCTGGG
AAGCCTTGGCTTTTGACCCCCCTCCCTGGGTCAAGCCCTTTGTACACCCTAAGCCTCCGCCTCCTCTTCC
TCCATCCGCCCCGTCTCTCCCCCTTGAACCTCCTCGTTCGACCCCGCCTCGATCCTCCCTTTATCCAGCC
CTCACTCCTTCTCTAGGCGCCGGCCGGATCCCAGTGTGGTGGTACGCTACCGGTCGCCACCATGGTGAGC
AAGGGCGAGGAGCTGTTCACCGGGGTGGTGCCCATCCTGGTCGAGCTGGACGGCGACGTAAACGGCCACA
AGTTCAGCGTGTCCGGCGAGGGCGAGGGCGATGCCACCTACGGCAAGCTGACCCTGAAGTTCATCTGCAC
CACCGGCAAGCTGCCCGTGCCCTGGCCCACCCTCGTGACCACCCTGACCTACGGCGTGCAGTGCTTCAGC
CGCTACCCCGACCACATGAAGCAGCACGACTTCTTCAAGTCCGCCATGCCCGAAGGCTACGTCCAGGAGC
GCACCATCTTCTTCAAGGACGACGGCAACTACAAGACCCGCGCCGAGGTGAAGTTCGAGGGCGACACCCT
GGTGAACCGCATCGAGCTGAAGGGCATCGACTTCAAGGAGGACGGCAACATCCTGGGGCACAAGCTGGAG
TACAACTACAACAGCCACAACGTCTATATCATGGCCGACAAGCAGAAGAACGGCATCAAGGTGAACTTCA
AGATCCGCCACAACATCGAGGACGGCAGCGTGCAGCTCGCCGACCACTACCAGCAGAACACCCCCATCGG
CGACGGCCCCGTGCTGCTGCCCGACAACCACTACCTGAGCACCCAGTCCGCCCTGAGCAAAGACCCCAAC
GAGAAGCGCGATCACATGGTCCTGCTGGAGTTCGTGACCGCCGCCGGGATCACTCTCGGCATGGACGAGC
TGTACAAGTCCGGAGGGGATCGGTGGAGCTCCACCGGTGGCGGCCGCTCTAGAGAGAATCTTTATTTTCA
GGGCGCCGCCAAATTCAAAGAAACCGCTGCTGCTAAATTCGAACGCCAGCACATGGACAGCGGAGGTGGA
GGTACTAGTCTCGAGATGGAGAAGATGTCCCGTGTGACCACAGCCCTGGGTGGCAGCGTGCTGACAGGCC
GCACCATGCACTGCCACCTGGATGCTCCCGCCAATGCCATCAGTGTGTGCCGCGACGCAGCCCAGGTGGT
CGTGGCAGGCCGTAGCATCTTCAAGATCTATGCCATCGAGGAGGAACAGTTCGTGGAAAAGCTGAACCTG
CGTGTGGGGCGCAAGCCTTCGCTTAACCTGAGCTGTGCTGACGTGGTCTGGCACCAGATGGATGAGAACC
TGCTGGCCACAGCAGCCACCAATGGCGTGGTGGTCACGTGGAACCTGGGCCGGCCATCCCGCAACAAGCA
GGACCAGCTGTTCACAGAACACAAGCGCACGGTAAACAAAGTCTGCTTCCACCCCACCGAAGCCCACGTG
CTGCTCAGTGGCTCCCAGGATGGCTTCATGAAGTGCTTTGACCTCCGCAGAAAGGACTCTGTCAGCACCT
TCTCGGGCCAGTCGGAGAGCGTGCGGGACGTGCAGTTCAGTATCCGGGACTACTTCACCTTCGCCTCCAC
CTTTGAGAACGGCAATGTGCAGCTCTGGGACATCCGGCGTCCCGACCGGTGCGAGAGGATGTTCACAGCC
CACAACGGACCCGTCTTCTGCTGCGACTGGCACCCCGAGGACAGGGGCTGGTTGGCCACTGGAGGGCGCG
ACAAGATGGTGAAGGTCTGGGACATGACCACGCACCGTGCCAAGGAGATGCACTGTGTGCAGACCATCGC
CTCGGTGGCCCGTGTGAAGTGGCGGCCAGAGTGCCGCCACCACCTGGCCACGTGCTCCATGATGGTGGAC
CACAACATCTATGTTTGGGACGTGCGCCGGCCCTTCGTGCCAGCTGCCATGTTTGAGGAACACCGAGACG
TCACCACGGGAATTGCCTGGCGCCACCCCCACGACCCCTCCTTCCTGCTGTCTGGCTCCAAGGACAGCTC
GCTGTGCCAGCACCTGTTCCGCGACGCCAGCCAGCCCGTCGAGCGCGCCAACCCTGAGGGCCTCTGCTAC
GGCCTCTTCGGGGACCTGGCCTTCGCCGCCAAGGAGAGCCTCGTGGCTGCCGAGTCGGGGCGCAAGCCCT
ACACTGGCGACCGGCGCCACCCCATCTTCTTTAAGCGCAAGCTGGACCCCGCCGAGCCCTTCGCAGGCCT
CGCCTCCAGTGCCCTCAGTGTCTTTGAGACGGAGCCAGGTGGCGGCGGCATGCGCTGGTTTGTGGACACA
GCTGAGCGTTATGCGCTGGCTGGCCGGCCACTGGCCGAGCTCTGTGACCACAACGCAAAGGTGGCCCGAG
AGCTTGGCCGCAACCAGGTGGCGCAAACGTGGACCATGCTGCGGATCATCTACTGCAGCCCTGGCCTAGT
GCCCACTGCAAACCTCAACCACAGTGTGGGCAAGGGTGGCTCCTGTGGCCTCCCGCTCATGAACAGTTTC
AACCTGAAGGATATGGCCCCAGGGTTGGGCAGTGAGACGCGGCTGGACCGCAGCAAAGGAGATGCGCGGA
GCGACACAGTTCTGCTCGACTCCTCGGCCACACTCATCACCAATGAGGATAACGAGGAAACCGAGGGCAG
CGACGTACCTGCCGACTACCTGCTGGGTGACGTGGAAGGTGAGGAGGACGAGCTGTACCTGCTGGATCCG
GAACACGCGCACCCCGAGGACCCTGAGTGCGTGCTGCCGCAGGAGGCCTTTCCGCTGCGCCACGAGATCG
TGGACACGCCTCCCGGGCCCGAGCACCTGCAGGACAAGGCCGACTCCCCGCACGTGAGCGGCAGCGAGGC
GGATGTGGCCTCCCTGGCCCCCGTGGACTCCTCCTTCTCGCTCCTGTCTGTCTCACACGCGCTCTACGAC
AGCCGCCTGCCGCCCGACTTCTTCGGCGTGCTGGTGCGCGACATGCTGCACTTCTACGCTGAGCAGGGCG
ACGTGCAGATGGCTGTGTCTGTGCTCATCGTCCTGGGTGAACGGGTGCGCAAGGACATCGACGAGCAGAC
CCAGGAGCACTGGTACACTTCCTACATCGACCTGCTGCAGCGCTTCCGCCTCTGGAACGTGTCCAACGAG
GTGGTCAAGCTGAGCACCAGCCGCGCCGTCAGCTGCCTCAACCAGGCCTCCACCACCCTGCACGTCAACT
GCAGCCACTGCAAGCGGCCCATGAGCAGCCGGGGCTGGGTCTGCGACAGGTGCCACCGCTGCGCCAGCAT
GTGTGCGGTCTGCCACCACGTAGTCAAGGGTCTCTTCGTGTGGTGCCAGGGCTGCAGCCACGGCGGCCAC
CTGCAGCACATCATGAAGTGGCTGGAAGGCAGCTCCCACTGTCCCGCAGGCTGCGGCCACCTCTGCGAGT
ACTCCTGAGAATTCTGCAGTCGACGGTACCGCGGGCCCGGGATCCACCGGATCTAGATAACTGATCATAA
TCAGCCATACCACATTTGTAGAGGTTTTACTTGCTTTAAAAAACCTCCCACACCTCCCCCTGAACCTGAA
ACATAAAATGAATGCAATTCGCCAGCACAGTGGTCGACCCTGTGGAATGTGTGTCAGTTAGGGTGTGGAA
AGTCCCCAGGCTCCCCAGCAGGCAGAAGTATGCAAAGCATGCATCTCAATTAGTCAGCAACCAGGTGTGG
AAAGTCCCCAGGCTCCCCAGCAGGCAGAAGTATGCAAAGCATGCATCTCAATTAGTCAGCAACCATAGTC
CCGCCCCTAACTCCGCCCATCCCGCCCCTAACTCCGCCCAGTTCCGCCCATTCTCCGCCCCATGGCTGAC
TAATTTTTTTTATTTATGCAGAGGCCGAGGCCGCCTCGGCCTCTGAGCTATTCCAGAAGTAGTGAGGAGG
CTTTTTTGGAGGCCTAGGCTTTTGCAAAAAGCTTCATGGCCAAGCCTTTGTCTCAAGAAGAATCCACCCT
CATTGAAAGAGCAACGGCTACAATCAACAGCATCCCCATCTCTGAAGACTACAGCGTCGCCAGCGCAGCT
CTCTCTAGCGACGGCCGCATCTTCACTGGTGTCAATGTATATCATTTTACTGGGGGACCTTGTGCAGAAC
TCGTGGTGCTGGGCACTGCTGCTGCTGCGGCAGCTGGCAACCTGACTTGTATCGTCGCGATCGGAAATGA
GAACAGGGGCATCTTGAGCCCCTGCGGACGGTGCCGACAGGTGCTTCTCGATCTGCATCCTGGGATCAAA
GCCATAGTGAAGGACAGTGATGGACAGCCGACGGCAGTTGGGATTCGTGAATTGCTGCCCTCTGGTTATG
TGTGGGAGGGCTAAGATCGATAAAATAAAAGATTTTATTTAGTCTCCAGAAAAAGGGGGGAATGAAAGAC
CCCACCTGTAGGTTTGGCAAGCTAGCTTAAGTAACGCCATTTTGCAAGGCATGGAAAAATACATAACTGA
GAATAGAGAAGTTCAGATCAAGGTCAGGAACAGATGGAACAGCTGAATATGGGCCAAACAGGATATCTGT
GGTAAGCAGTTCCTGCCCCGGCTCAGGGCCAAGAACAGATGGAACAGCTGAATATGGGCCAAACAGGATA
TCTGTGGTAAGCAGTTCCTGCCCCGGCTCAGGGCCAAGAACAGATGGTCCCCAGATGCGGTCCAGCCCTC
AGCAGTTTCTAGAGAACCATCAGATGTTTCCAGGGTGCCCCAAGGACCTGAAATGACCCTGTGCCTTATT
TGAACTAACCAATCAGTTCGCTTCTCGCTTCTGTTCGCGCGCTTCTGCTCCCCGAGCTCAATAAAAGAGC
CCACAACCCCTCACTCGGGGCGCCAGTCCTCCGATTGACTGAGTCGCCCGGGTACCCGTGTATCCAATAA
ACCCTCTTGCAGTTGCATCCGACTTGTGGTCTCGCTGTTCCTTGGGAGGGTCTCCTCTGAGTGATTGACT
ACCCGTCAGCGGGGGTCTTTCACATGCAGCATGTATCAAAATTAATTTGGTTTTTTTTCTTAAGTATTTA
CATTAAATGGCCATAGTTGCATTAATGAATCGGCCAACGCGCGGGGAGAGGCGGTTTGCGTATTGGGCGC
TCTTCCGCTTCCTCGCTCACTGACTCGCTGCGCTCGGTCGTTCGGCTGCGGCGAGCGGTATCAGCTCACT
CAAAGGCGGTAATACGGTTATCCACAGAATCAGGGGATAACGCAGGAAAGAACATGTGAGCAAAAGGCCA
GCAAAAGGCCAGGAACCGTAAAAAGGCCGCGTTGCTGGCGTTTTTCCATAGGCTCCGCCCCCCTGACGAG
CATCACAAAAATCGACGCTCAAGTCAGAGGTGGCGAAACCCGACAGGACTATAAAGATACCAGGCGTTTC
CCCCTGGAAGCTCCCTCGTGCGCTCTCCTGTTCCGACCCTGCCGCTTACCGGATACCTGTCCGCCTTTCT
CCCTTCGGGAAGCGTGGCGCTTTCTCATAGCTCACGCTGTAGGTATCTCAGTTCGGTGTAGGTCGTTCGC
TCCAAGCTGGGCTGTGTGCACGAACCCCCCGTTCAGCCCGACCGCTGCGCCTTATCCGGTAACTATCGTC
TTGAGTCCAACCCGGTAAGACACGACTTATCGCCACTGGCAGCAGCCACTGGTAACAGGATTAGCAGAGC
GAGGTATGTAGGCGGTGCTACAGAGTTCTTGAAGTGGTGGCCTAACTACGGCTACACTAGAAGAACAGTA
TTTGGTATCTGCGCTCTGCTGAAGCCAGTTACCTTCGGAAAAAGAGTTGGTAGCTCTTGATCCGGCAAAC
AAACCACCGCTGGTAGCGGTGGTTTTTTTGTTTGCAAGCAGCAGATTACGCGCAGAAAAAAAGGATCTCA
AGAAGATCCTTTGATCTTTTCTACGGGGTCTGACGCTCAGTGGAACGAAAACTCACGTTAAGGGATTTTG
GTCATGAGATTATCAAAAAGGATCTTCACCTAGATCCTTTTGCGGCCGCAAATCAATCTAAAGTATATAT
GAGTAAACTTGGTCTGACAGTTACCAATGCTTAATCAGTGAGGCACCTATCTCAGCGATCTGTCTATTTC
GTTCATCCATAGTTGCCTGACTCCCCGTCGTGTAGATAACTACGATACGGGAGGGCTTACCATCTGGCCC
CAGTGCTGCAATGATACCGCGAGACCCACGCTCACCGGCTCCAGATTTATCAGCAATAAACCAGCCAGCC
GGAAGGGCCGAGCGCAGAAGTGGTCCTGCAACTTTATCCGCCTCCATCCAGTCTATTAATTGTTGCCGGG
AAGCTAGAGTAAGTAGTTCGCCAGTTAATAGTTTGCGCAACGTTGTTGCCATTGCTACAGGCATCGTGGT
GTCACGCTCGTCGTTTGGTATGGCTTCATTCAGCTCCGGTTCCCAACGATCAAGGCGAGTTACATGATCC
CCCATGTTGTGCAAAAAAGCGGTTAGCTCCTTCGGTCCTCCGATCGTTGTCAGAAGTAAGTTGGCCGCAG
TGTTATCACTCATGGTTATGGCAGCACTGCATAATTCTCTTACTGTCATGCCATCCGTAAGATGCTTTTC
TGTGACTGGTGAGTACTCAACCAAGTCATTCTGAGAATAGTGTATGCGGCGACCGAGTTGCTCTTGCCCG
GCGTCAATACGGGATAATACCGCGCCACATAGCAGAACTTTAAAAGTGCTCATCATTGGAAAACGTTCTT
CGGGGCGAAAACTCTCAAGGATCTTACCGCTGTTGAGATCCAGTTCGATGTAACCCACTCGTGCACCCAA
CTGATCTTCAGCATCTTTTACTTTCACCAGCGTTTCTGGGTGAGCAAAAACAGGAAGGCAAAATGCCGCA
AAAAAGGGAATAAGGGCGACACGGAAATGTTGAATACTCATACTCTTCCTTTTTCAATATTATTGAAGCA
TTTATCAGGGTTATTGTCTCATGAGCGGATACATATTTGAATGTATTTAGAAAAATAAACAAATAGGGGT
TCCGCGCACATTTCCCCGAAAAGTGCCACCTGCAGC
Features (pLannotate 1.2.2; 18 found; start..end, strand, type, name):
      1..470     +  LTR            LTR: long terminal repeat from Moloney murine leukemia virus
    594..868     +  misc_feature   MESV Ψ (fragment): packaging signal of murine embryonic stem cell virus
    935..1351    +  CDS            gag (truncated): truncated Moloney murine leukemia virus (MMLV) gag gene lacking the start codon
   1392..2108    +  CDS            EGFP: EGFP is a basic (constitutively fluorescent) green fluorescent protein published in 1996, derived from Aequorea victoria. It is reported to be a rapidly-maturing weak dimer with moderate acid sensitivity.
   2135..2153    +  misc_feature   MCS (fragment): pBluescript multiple cloning site
   2154..2173    +  CDS            capTEV™ (fragment): composite tag for in vivo biotinylation, TEV protease cleavage, and 6xHis tagging
   2187..2231    +  CDS            S-Tag: affinity and epitope tag derived from pancreatic ribonuclease A
   2256..4625    +  CDS            WDR24: WDR24_HUMAN - Also known as C16orf21 From Homo sapiens (Human).
   4629..4665    +  misc_feature   MCS (fragment): multiple cloning site
   4682..4766    +  CDS            large T antigen (fragment): large T antigen from SV40 (simian virus 40)
   4809..5138    +  promoter       SV40 promoter: SV40 enhancer and early promoter
   5146..5544    +  CDS            BSD: blasticidin S deaminase; Aspergillus terreus BSD; confers resistance to blasticidin
   5591..5712    +  LTR            3' LTR (ΔU3) (fragment): self-inactivating 3' long terminal repeat (LTR) from Moloney murine leukemia virus
   5713..6182    +  LTR            LTR: long terminal repeat from Moloney murine leukemia virus
   6248..6300    -  CDS            lacI (fragment): lac repressor; lacI; The lac repressor binds to the lac operator to inhibit transcription in E. coli. This inhibition can be relieved by adding lactose or isopropyl-β-D-thiogalactopyranoside (IPTG).
   6483..7071    -  rep_origin     ori: high-copy-number ColE1/pMB1/pBR322/pUC origin of replication
   7231..8091    -  CDS            AmpR: β-lactamase; bla; confers resistance to ampicillin, carbenicillin, and related antibiotics
   8092..8196    -  promoter       AmpR promoter: bla
