[The description below was written by a language model from this plasmid's Addgene catalogue record and pLannotate feature annotations shown in this document.]
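Description:
plc242-GFP-WDR24 is an 8.2 kb gammaretroviral expression plasmid built on the plc242 backbone for expressing human WDR24 in mammalian cells. It is propagated in E. coli through a high-copy ColE1/pUC-type origin and an ampicillin resistance gene (β-lactamase with its own bla promoter). The viral portion is bounded by Moloney murine leukemia virus long terminal repeats. It also carries an MESV-derived Ψ packaging signal fragment and a truncated gag segment lacking its start codon. Together these elements allow the transcript to be packaged into retroviral particles when the viral proteins are supplied in trans by a packaging system. The annotation also detects a short ΔU3-like LTR fragment just upstream of the 3′ LTR. A full-length LTR follows it, however, so the table does not clearly indicate a self-inactivating design.

The payload is an N-terminal EGFP fusion to the full WDR24 coding sequence, which the record says was cloned between XhoI and EcoRI sites. Between EGFP and WDR24 lies a short linker region annotated as polylinker remnants, a small tag fragment and an S-Tag. No separate internal promoter is annotated upstream of EGFP, so the fusion is presumably transcribed from the 5′ LTR, although the record does not say so explicitly. Downstream, an SV40 enhancer/early promoter drives blasticidin S deaminase, which permits blasticidin selection of transduced or transfected cells. WDR24 is a component of the nutrient-sensing machinery upstream of mTORC1, and the associated study concerns lysosomal recruitment of GATOR1 in nutrient signalling to mTORC1. The construct is therefore suited to stable expression and fluorescence-based localisation or tracking of tagged WDR24.
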