Addgene plasmid #87050: plc242-GFP-WDR24
Purpose: mammalian expression of WDR24
Depositing lab: David Sabatini. Depositing organization: Whitehead Institute for Biomedical Research. Publication: KICSTOR recruits GATOR1 to the lysosome and is necessary for nutrients to regulate mTORC1. Wolfson RL, Chantranupong L, Wyant GA, Gu X, Orozco JM, Shen K, Condon KJ, Petri S, Kedir J, Scaria SM, Abu-Remaileh M, Frankel WN, Sabatini DM. Nature. 2017 Feb 15. doi: 10.1038/nature21423. PubMed 28199306.
Backbone
  Vector backbone: plc242
  Vector type: Mammalian Expression, Retroviral
Growth in bacteria
  Bacterial resistance: Ampicillin, 100 μg/mL
  Growth temperature: 37°C
  Growth strain: DH5alpha
  Copy number: Unknown
Gene/Insert
  Gene/Insert name: WDR24 (alt name: NM_032259)
  Species: H. sapiens (human)
  Entrez Gene: WDR24 (a.k.a. C16orf21, JFP7)
  Tag / fusion protein: GFP (N terminal on insert)
  Cloning method: Restriction Enzyme; 5′ cloning site XhoI (unknown if destroyed); 3′ cloning site EcoRI (unknown if destroyed)
  Sequencing primers: 5′ GGCATGGACGAGCTGTACAAG; 3′ GCATTCATTTTATGTTTCAGG
Terms and licenses: Academic/Nonprofit Terms; Industry Terms: Not Available to Industry
How to cite: plc242-GFP-WDR24 was a gift from David Sabatini (Addgene plasmid # 87050 ; http://n2t.net/addgene:87050 ; RRID:Addgene_87050)
