>Addgene plasmid #87050 | plc242-GFP-WDR24 | depositor partial sequence | sequence record 169819 | Insert
ATGGAGAAGATGTCCCGTGTGACCACAGCCCTGGGTGGCAGCGTGCTGACAGGCCGCACCATGCACTGCC
ACCTGGATGCTCCCGCCAATGCCATCAGTGTGTGCCGCGACGCAGCCCAGGTGGTCGTGGCAGGCCGTAG
CATCTTCAAGATCTATGCCATCGAGGAGGAACAGTTCGTGGAAAAGCTGAACCTGCGTGTGGGGCGCAAG
CCTTCGCTTAACCTGAGCTGTGCTGACGTGGTCTGGCACCAGATGGATGAGAACCTGCTGGCCACAGCAG
CCACCAATGGCGTGGTGGTCACGTGGAACCTGGGCCGGCCATCCCGCAACAAGCAGGACCAGCTGTTCAC
AGAACACAAGCGCACGGTAAACAAAGTCTGCTTCCACCCCACCGAAGCCCACGTGCTGCTCAGTGGCTCC
CAGGATGGCTTCATGAAGTGCTTTGACCTCCGCAGAAAGGACTCTGTCAGCACCTTCTCGGGCCAGTCGG
AGAGCGTGCGGGACGTGCAGTTCAGTATCCGGGACTACTTCACCTTCGCCTCCACCTTTGAGAACGGCAA
TGTGCAGCTCTGGGACATCCGGCGTCCCGACCGGTGCGAGAGGATGTTCACAGCCCACAACGGACCCGTC
TTCTGCTGCGACTGGCACCCCGAGGACAGGGGCTGGTTGGCCACTGGAGGGCGCGACAAGATGGTGAAGG
TCTGGGACATGACCACGCACCGTGCCAAGGAGATGCACTGTGTGCAGACCATCGCCTCGGTGGCCCGTGT
GAAGTGGCGGCCAGAGTGCCGCCACCACCTGGCCACGTGCTCCATGATGGTGGACCACAACATCTATGTT
TGGGACGTGCGCCGGCCCTTCGTGCCAGCTGCCATGTTTGAGGAACACCGAGACGTCACCACGGGAATTG
CCTGGCGCCACCCCCACGACCCCTCCTTCCTGCTGTCTGGCTCCAAGGACAGCTCGCTGTGCCAGCACCT
GTTCCGCGACGCCAGCCAGCCCGTCGAGCGCGCCAACCCTGAGGGCCTCTGCTACGGCCTCTTCGGGGAC
CTGGCCTTCGCCGCCAAGGAGAGCCTCGTGGCTGCCGAGTCGGGGCGCAAGCCCTACACTGGCGACCGGC
GCCACCCCATCTTCTTTAAGCGCAAGCTGGACCCTGCCGAGCCCTTCGCAGGCCTCGCCTCCAGTGCCCT
CAGTGTCTTTGAGACGGAGCCAGGTGGCGGCGGCATGCGCTGGTTTGTGGACACAGCTGAGCGTTATGCG
CTGGCTGGCCGGCCACTGGCCGAGCTCTGTGACCACAACGCAAAGGTGGCTCGAGAGCTTGGCCGCAACC
AGGTGGCGCAAACGTGGACCATGCTGCGGATCATCTACTGCAGCCCTGGCCTAGTGCCCACTGCAAACCT
CAACCACAGTGTGGGCAAGGGTGGCTCCTGTGGCCTCCCGCTCATGAACAGTTTCAACCTGAAGGATATG
GCCCCAGGGTTGGGCAGTGAGACGCGGCTGGACCGCAGCAAAGGAGATGCACGGAGCGACACAGTTCTGC
TCGACTCCTCGGCCACACTCATCACCAATGAGGATAACGAGGAAACCGAGGGCAGCGACGTACCTGCCGA
CTACCTGCTGGGTGACGTGGAAGGTGAGGAGGACGAGCTGTACCTGCTGGATCCGGAACACGCGCACCCC
GAGGACCCTGAGTGCGTGCTGCCGCAGGAGGCCTTTCCGCTGCGCCACGAGATCGTGGACACGCCTCCCG
GGCCCGAGCACCTGCAGGACAAGGCCGACTCCCCGCACGTGAGCGGCAGCGAGGCGGATGTGGCCTCCCT
GGCCCCCGTGGACTCCTCCTTCTCGCTCCTGTCTGTCTCACACGCGCTCTACGACAGCCGCCTGCCGCCC
GACTTCTTCGGCGTGCTGGTGCGCGACATGCTGCACTTCTACGCTGAGCAGGGCGACGTGCAGATGGCTG
TGTCTGTGCTCATCGTCCTGGGTGAACGGGTGCGCAAGGACATCGACGAGCAGACCCAGGAGCACTGGTA
CACTTCCTACATCGACCTGCTGCAGCGCTTCCGCCTCTGGAACGTGTCCAACGAGGTGGTCAAGCTGAGC
ACCAGCCGCGCCGTCAGCTGCCTCAACCAGGCCTCCACCACCCTGCACGTCAACTGCAGCCACTGCAAGC
GGCCCATGAGCAGCCGGGGCTGGGTCTGCGACAGGTGCCACCGCTGCGCCAGCATGTGTGCCGTCTGCCA
CCACGTAGTCAAGGGTCTCTTCGTGTGGTGCCAGGGCTGCAGCCACGGCGGCCACCTGCAGCACATCATG
AAGTGGCTGGAAGGCAGCTCCCACTGTCCCGCAGGCTGCGGCCACCTCTGCGAGTACTCCTGA
